Addgene plasmid #203246: B*38:01:01
Purpose: Overexpress HLA allele
Depositing lab: Derin Keskin & Catherine Wu. Depositing organization: Dana-Farber Cancer Institute. Publication: A large peptidome dataset improves HLA class I epitope prediction across most of the human population. Sarkizova S, Klaeger S, Le PM, Li LW, Oliveira G, Keshishian H, Hartigan CR, Zhang W, Braun DA, Ligon KL, Bachireddy P, Zervantonakis IK, Rosenbluth JM, Ouspenskaia T, Law T, Justesen S, Stevens J, Lane WJ, Eisenhaure T, Lan Zhang G, Clauser KR, Hacohen N, Carr SA, Wu CJ, Keskin DB. Nat Biotechnol. 2020 Feb;38(2):199-209. doi: 10.1038/s41587-019-0322-9. Epub 2019 Dec 16. PubMed 31844290.
Backbone
  Vector backbone: pcDNA-3
  Vector type: Mammalian Expression
Growth in bacteria
  Bacterial resistance: Ampicillin, 100 μg/mL
  Growth temperature: 37°C
  Growth strain: NEB Stable
  Copy number: High Copy
Gene/Insert
  Gene/Insert name: B*38:01:01
  Species: H. sapiens (human)
  Entrez Gene: HLA-B (a.k.a. AS, B-4901, HLAB)
  Cloning method: Restriction Enzyme; 5′ cloning site BamHI (unknown if destroyed); 3′ cloning site EcoRI (unknown if destroyed)
  Sequencing primers: 5′ unknown
Terms and licenses: Academic/Nonprofit Terms; Industry Terms: Not Available to Industry
Depositor comments: Shortname from TIGL: K19
How to cite: B*38:01:01 was a gift from Derin Keskin & Catherine Wu (Addgene plasmid # 203246 ; http://n2t.net/addgene:203246 ; RRID:Addgene_203246)
