[The description below was written by a language model from this plasmid's Addgene catalogue record and pLannotate feature annotations shown in this document.]
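Description:
B*38:01:01 is a mammalian expression plasmid built on the pcDNA-3 backbone that carries the coding sequence of the human HLA class I heavy chain allele HLA-B*38:01:01, cloned between BamHI and EcoRI sites. The sequenced construct is about 6.45 kb. It is maintained in E. coli through a high-copy ColE1/pUC-type origin and selected with ampicillin via the β-lactamase gene and its native promoter. An f1 phage origin is also present, and short lac promoter/operator, lacI and bom fragments appear to be backbone remnants with no evident role in expression.

The HLA-B open reading frame (roughly 1.1 kb, consistent with a full-length heavy chain) sits downstream of the human cytomegalovirus immediate-early enhancer and promoter and is followed by the bovine growth hormone polyadenylation signal, giving strong constitutive transcription in transfected mammalian cells. A T7 promoter lies just upstream of the insert and can serve for in vitro transcription or as a sequencing primer site. No epitope tag or reporter is annotated. The short "truncated HIV-1 LTR" hit at the end of the CMV promoter, the small extra SV40 promoter fragment and the ble fragment after neo are probably annotation artefacts or residual sequence rather than functional elements. A separate cassette, with the SV40 early promoter driving the neomycin phosphotransferase gene and ending in an SV40 poly(A) signal, allows G418 selection of stable transfectants.

The stated purpose is overexpression of a single HLA allele. The associated publication concerns a large HLA class I peptidome dataset used to improve epitope prediction, which suggests a role in profiling the peptides this allele presents, though the record does not describe the host cell line or workflow.
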