Features (pLannotate 1.2.2; 20 found; start..end, strand, type, name):
     28..80      -  misc_feature   bom (fragment): basis of mobility region from pBR322
    235..614     +  enhancer       CMV enhancer: human cytomegalovirus immediate early enhancer
    615..818     +  promoter       CMV promoter: human cytomegalovirus (CMV) immediate early promoter
    814..847     +  LTR            5' LTR (truncated) (fragment): truncated 5' long terminal repeat (LTR) from HIV-1
    863..881     +  promoter       T7 promoter: promoter for bacteriophage T7 RNA polymerase
    923..2008    +  CDS            HLA-B: HLAB_HUMAN - Also known as HLAB. Experimental evidence at protein level: Swiss-Prot protein existence level 1. Allele B*67:01: Displays peptides sharing a common signature motif, namely a Pro residue at position 2 and Leu anchor residue at the C-terminus. From Homo sapiens (Human).
   2049..2273    +  polyA_signal   bGH poly(A) signal: bovine growth hormone polyadenylation signal
   2277..2298    +  promoter       SV40 promoter (fragment): SV40 enhancer and early promoter
   2319..2747    +  rep_origin     f1 ori (sequence partly withheld): f1 bacteriophage origin of replication; arrow indicates direction of (+) strand synthesis
   2761..3090    +  promoter       SV40 promoter: SV40 enhancer and early promoter
   3157..3948    +  CDS            neo: KKA2_KLEPN - Also known as kan, nptII. Experimental evidence at protein level: Swiss-Prot protein existence level 1. Resistance to kanamycin, neomycin, paromomycin, ribostamycin, butirosin and gentamicin B. From Klebsiella pneumoniae.
   3972..4130    +  CDS            ble (fragment): BLE_KLEPN - Experimental evidence at protein level: Swiss-Prot protein existence level 1. Binding protein with a strong affinity to the bleomycin family of antibiotics. Binds to CL990; an antimitotic-antibiotic compound. From Klebsiella pneumoniae.
   4125..4246    +  polyA_signal   SV40 poly(A) signal: SV40 polyadenylation signal
   4319..4335    -  protein_bind   lac operator: The lac repressor binds to the lac operator to inhibit transcription in E. coli. This inhibition can be relieved by adding lactose or isopropyl-β-D-thiogalactopyranoside (IPTG). lac repressor encoded by lacI
   4343..4373    -  promoter       lac promoter: promoter for the E. coli lac operon
   4388..4409    -  protein_bind   CAP binding site: CAP binding activates transcription in the presence of cAMP. E. coli catabolite activator protein
   4422..4514    -  CDS            lacI (fragment): lac repressor; lacI; The lac repressor binds to the lac operator to inhibit transcription in E. coli. This inhibition can be relieved by adding lactose or isopropyl-β-D-thiogalactopyranoside (IPTG).
   4697..5285    -  rep_origin     ori: high-copy-number ColE1/pMB1/pBR322/pUC origin of replication
   5456..6316    -  CDS            AmpR: β-lactamase; bla; confers resistance to ampicillin, carbenicillin, and related antibiotics
   6317..6421    -  promoter       AmpR promoter: bla
>Addgene plasmid #203246 | B*38:01:01 | addgene full sequence | sequence record 399811 | Addgene NGS Result
GACGGATCGGGAGATCTCCCGATCCCCTATGGTGCACTCTCAGTACAATCTGCTCTGATGCCGCATAGTT
AAGCCAGTATCTGCTCCCTGCTTGTGTGTTGGAGGTCGCTGAGTAGTGCGCGAGCAAAATTTAAGCTACA
ACAAGGCAAGGCTTGACCGACAATTGCATGAAGAATCTGCTTAGGGTTAGGCGTTTTGCGCTGCTTCGCG
ATGTACGGGCCAGATATACGCGTTGACATTGATTATTGACTAGTTATTAATAGTAATCAATTACGGGGTC
ATTAGTTCATAGCCCATATATGGAGTTCCGCGTTACATAACTTACGGTAAATGGCCCGCCTGGCTGACCG
CCCAACGACCCCCGCCCATTGACGTCAATAATGACGTATGTTCCCATAGTAACGCCAATAGGGACTTTCC
ATTGACGTCAATGGGTGGAGTATTTACGGTAAACTGCCCACTTGGCAGTACATCAAGTGTATCATATGCC
AAGTACGCCCCCTATTGACGTCAATGACGGTAAATGGCCCGCCTGGCATTATGCCCAGTACATGACCTTA
TGGGACTTTCCTACTTGGCAGTACATCTACGTATTAGTCATCGCTATTACCATGGTGATGCGGTTTTGGC
AGTACATCAATGGGCGTGGATAGCGGTTTGACTCACGGGGATTTCCAAGTCTCCACCCCATTGACGTCAA
TGGGAGTTTGTTTTGGCACCAAAATCAACGGGACTTTCCAAAATGTCGTAACAACTCCGCCCCATTGACG
CAAATGGGCGGTAGGCGTGTACGGTGGGAGGTCTATATAAGCAGAGCTCTCTGGCTAACTAGAGAACCCA
CTGCTTACTGGCTTATCGAAATTAATACGACTCACTATAGGGAGACCCAAGCTGGCTAGCGTTTAAACTT
AAGCTTGCCACCATGCTGGTCATGGCGCCCCGAACCGTCCTCCTGCTGCTCTCGGCGGCCCTGGCCCTGA
CCGAGACCTGGGCCGGCTCCCACTCCATGAGGTATTTCTACACCTCCGTGTCCCGGCCCGGCCGCGGGGA
GCCCCGCTTCATCTCAGTGGGCTACGTGGACGACACGCAGTTCGTGAGGTTCGACAGCGACGCCGCGAGT
CCGAGAGAGGAGCCGCGGGCGCCGTGGATAGAGCAGGAGGGGCCGGAATATTGGGACCGGAACACACAGA
TCTGCAAGACCAACACACAGACTTACCGAGAGAACCTGCGGATCGCGCTCCGCTACTACAACCAGAGCGA
GGCCGGGTCTCACACCCTCCAGAGGATGTACGGCTGCGACGTGGGGCCGGACGGGCGCCTCCTCCGCGGG
CATAACCAGTTCGCCTACGACGGCAAGGATTACATCGCCCTGAACGAGGACCTGAGCTCCTGGACCGCGG
CGGACACCGCGGCTCAGATCACCCAGCGCAAGTGGGAGGCGGCCCGTGTGGCGGAGCAGCTGAGAACCTA
CCTGGAGGGCACGTGCGTGGAGTGGCTCCGCAGATACCTGGAGAACGGGAAGGAGACGCTGCAGCGCGCG
GACCCCCCAAAGACACATGTGACCCACCACCCCATCTCTGACCATGAGGCCACCCTGAGGTGCTGGGCCC
TGGGCTTCTACCCTGCGGAGATCACACTGACCTGGCAGCGGGATGGCGAGGACCAAACTCAGGACACCGA
GCTTGTGGAGACCAGACCAGCAGGAGACAGAACCTTCCAGAAGTGGGCAGCTGTGGTGGTGCCTTCTGGA
GAAGAGCAGAGATACACATGCCATGTACAGCATGAGGGGCTGCCGAAGCCCCTCACCCTGAGATGGGAGC
CATCTTCCCAGTCCACCGTCCCCATCGTGGGCATTGTTGCTGGCCTGGCTGTCCTAGCAGTTGTGGTCAT
CGGAGCTGTGGTCGCTGCTGTGATGTGTAGGAGGAAGAGTTCAGGTGGAAAAGGAGGGAGCTACTCTCAG
GCTGCGTCCAGCGACAGTGCCCAGGGCTCTGATGTGTCTCTCACAGCTTGATCTAGAGGGCCCGTTTAAA
CCCGCTGATCAGCCTCGACTGTGCCTTCTAGTTGCCAGCCATCTGTTGTTTGCCCCTCCCCCGTGCCTTC
CTTGACCCTGGAAGGTGCCACTCCCACTGTCCTTTCCTAATAAAATGAGGAAATTGCATCGCATTGTCTG
AGTAGGTGTCATTCTATTCTGGGGGGTGGGGTGGGGCAGGACAGCAAGGGGGAGGATTGGGAAGACAATA
GCAGGCATGCTGGGGATGCGGTGGGCTCTATGGCTTCTGAGGCGGAAAGAACCAGCTGGGGCTCTAGGGG
GTATCCCC
[124 nt withheld, positions 2319-2442]
C
[91 nt withheld, positions 2444-2534]
A
[49 nt withheld, positions 2536-2584]
CCTTTGACGTTGGAGTCCACGTTCTTT
[37 nt withheld, positions 2612-2648]
ACCCTATCTCGGTCTATTCTTTTGATTTATAAGGGATTTTGCCGATTTCGGCCTATTGGTTAAAAAATGA
GCTGATTTAACAAAAATTTAACGCGAATTAATTCTGTGGAATGTGTGTCAGTTAGGGTGTGGAAAGTCCC
CAGGCTCCCCAGCAGGCAGAAGTATGCAAAGCATGCATCTCAATTAGTCAGCAACCAGGTGTGGAAAGTC
CCCAGGCTCCCCAGCAGGCAGAAGTATGCAAAGCATGCATCTCAATTAGTCAGCAACCATAGTCCCGCCC
CTAACTCCGCCCATCCCGCCCCTAACTCCGCCCAGTTCCGCCCATTCTCCGCCCCATGGCTGACTAATTT
TTTTTATTTATGCAGAGGCCGAGGCCGCCTCTGCCTCTGAGCTATTCCAGAAGTAGTGAGGAGGCTTTTT
TGGAGGCCTAGGCTTTTGCAAAAAGCTCCCGGGAGCTTGTATATCCATTTTCGGATCTGATCAAGAGACA
GGATGAGGATCGTTTCGCATGATTGAACAAGATGGATTGCACGCAGGTTCTCCGGCCGCTTGGGTGGAGA
GGCTATTCGGCTATGACTGGGCACAACAGACAATCGGCTGCTCTGATGCCGCCGTGTTCCGGCTGTCAGC
GCAGGGGCGCCCGGTTCTTTTTGTCAAGACCGACCTGTCCGGTGCCCTGAATGAACTGCAGGACGAGGCA
GCGCGGCTATCGTGGCTGGCCACGACGGGCGTTCCTTGCGCAGCTGTGCTCGACGTTGTCACTGAAGCGG
GAAGGGACTGGCTGCTATTGGGCGAAGTGCCGGGGCAGGATCTCCTGTCATCTCACCTTGCTCCTGCCGA
GAAAGTATCCATCATGGCTGATGCAATGCGGCGGCTGCATACGCTTGATCCGGCTACCTGCCCATTCGAC
CACCAAGCGAAACATCGCATCGAGCGAGCACGTACTCGGATGGAAGCCGGTCTTGTCGATCAGGATGATC
TGGACGAAGAGCATCAGGGGCTCGCGCCAGCCGAACTGTTCGCCAGGCTCAAGGCGCGCATGCCCGACGG
CGAGGATCTCGTCGTGACCCATGGCGATGCCTGCTTGCCGAATATCATGGTGGAAAATGGCCGCTTTTCT
GGATTCATCGACTGTGGCCGGCTGGGTGTGGCGGACCGCTATCAGGACATAGCGTTGGCTACCCGTGATA
TTGCTGAAGAGCTTGGCGGCGAATGGGCTGACCGCTTCCTCGTGCTTTACGGTATCGCCGCTCCCGATTC
GCAGCGCATCGCCTTCTATCGCCTTCTTGACGAGTTCTTCTGAGCGGGACTCTGGGGTTCGAAATGACCG
ACCAAGCGACGCCCAACCTGCCATCACGAGATTTCGATTCCACCGCCGCCTTCTATGAAAGGTTGGGCTT
CGGAATCGTTTTCCGGGACGCCGGCTGGATGATCCTCCAGCGCGGGGATCTCATGCTGGAGTTCTTCGCC
CACCCCAACTTGTTTATTGCAGCTTATAATGGTTACAAATAAAGCAATAGCATCACAAATTTCACAAATA
AAGCATTTTTTTCACTGCATTCTAGTTGTGGTTTGTCCAAACTCATCAATGTATCTTATCATGTCTGTAT
ACCGTCGACCTCTAGCTAGAGCTTGGCGTAATCATGGTCATAGCTGTTTCCTGTGTGAAATTGTTATCCG
CTCACAATTCCACACAACATACGAGCCGGAAGCATAAAGTGTAAAGCCTGGGGTGCCTAATGAGTGAGCT
AACTCACATTAATTGCGTTGCGCTCACTGCCCGCTTTCCAGTCGGGAAACCTGTCGTGCCAGCTGCATTA
ATGAATCGGCCAACGCGCGGGGAGAGGCGGTTTGCGTATTGGGCGCTCTTCCGCTTCCTCGCTCACTGAC
TCGCTGCGCTCGGTCGTTCGGCTGCGGCGAGCGGTATCAGCTCACTCAAAGGCGGTAATACGGTTATCCA
CAGAATCAGGGGATAACGCAGGAAAGAACATGTGAGCAAAAGGCCAGCAAAAGGCCAGGAACCGTAAAAA
GGCCGCGTTGCTGGCGTTTTTCCATAGGCTCCGCCCCCCTGACGAGCATCACAAAAATCGACGCTCAAGT
CAGAGGTGGCGAAACCCGACAGGACTATAAAGATACCAGGCGTTTCCCCCTGGAAGCTCCCTCGTGCGCT
CTCCTGTTCCGACCCTGCCGCTTACCGGATACCTGTCCGCCTTTCTCCCTTCGGGAAGCGTGGCGCTTTC
TCATAGCTCACGCTGTAGGTATCTCAGTTCGGTGTAGGTCGTTCGCTCCAAGCTGGGCTGTGTGCACGAA
CCCCCCGTTCAGCCCGACCGCTGCGCCTTATCCGGTAACTATCGTCTTGAGTCCAACCCGGTAAGACACG
ACTTATCGCCACTGGCAGCAGCCACTGGTAACAGGATTAGCAGAGCGAGGTATGTAGGCGGTGCTACAGA
GTTCTTGAAGTGGTGGCCTAACTACGGCTACACTAGAAGAACAGTATTTGGTATCTGCGCTCTGCTGAAG
CCAGTTACCTTCGGAAAAAGAGTTGGTAGCTCTTGATCCGGCAAACAAACCACCGCTGGTAGCGGTGGTT
TTTTTGTTTGCAAGCAGCAGATTACGCGCAGAAAAAAAGGATCTCAAGAAGATCCTTTGATCTTTTCTAC
GGGGTCTGACGCTCAGTGGAACGAAAACTCACGTTAAGGGATTTTGGTCATGAGATTATCAAAAAGGATC
TTCACCTAGATCCTTTTAAATTAAAAATGAAGTTTTAAATCAATCTAAAGTATATATGAGTAAACTTGGT
CTGACAGTTACCAATGCTTAATCAGTGAGGCACCTATCTCAGCGATCTGTCTATTTCGTTCATCCATAGT
TGCCTGACTCCCCGTCGTGTAGATAACTACGATACGGGAGGGCTTACCATCTGGCCCCAGTGCTGCAATG
ATACCGCGAGACCCACGCTCACCGGCTCCAGATTTATCAGCAATAAACCAGCCAGCCGGAAGGGCCGAGC
GCAGAAGTGGTCCTGCAACTTTATCCGCCTCCATCCAGTCTATTAATTGTTGCCGGGAAGCTAGAGTAAG
TAGTTCGCCAGTTAATAGTTTGCGCAACGTTGTTGCCATTGCTACAGGCATCGTGGTGTCACGCTCGTCG
TTTGGTATGGCTTCATTCAGCTCCGGTTCCCAACGATCAAGGCGAGTTACATGATCCCCCATGTTGTGCA
AAAAAGCGGTTAGCTCCTTCGGTCCTCCGATCGTTGTCAGAAGTAAGTTGGCCGCAGTGTTATCACTCAT
GGTTATGGCAGCACTGCATAATTCTCTTACTGTCATGCCATCCGTAAGATGCTTTTCTGTGACTGGTGAG
TACTCAACCAAGTCATTCTGAGAATAGTGTATGCGGCGACCGAGTTGCTCTTGCCCGGCGTCAATACGGG
ATAATACCGCGCCACATAGCAGAACTTTAAAAGTGCTCATCATTGGAAAACGTTCTTCGGGGCGAAAACT
CTCAAGGATCTTACCGCTGTTGAGATCCAGTTCGATGTAACCCACTCGTGCACCCAACTGATCTTCAGCA
TCTTTTACTTTCACCAGCGTTTCTGGGTGAGCAAAAACAGGAAGGCAAAATGCCGCAAAAAAGGGAATAA
GGGCGACACGGAAATGTTGAATACTCATACTCTTCCTTTTTCAATATTATTGAAGCATTTATCAGGGTTA
TTGTCTCATGAGCGGATACATATTTGAATGTATTTAGAAAAATAAACAAATAGGGGTTCCGCGCACATTT
CCCCGAAAAGTGCCACCTGACGTC
