>Addgene plasmid #203246 | B*38:01:01 | depositor partial sequence | sequence record 394181 | HLA:HLA00267 B*38:01:01 1089 bp (K19)
ATGCTGGTCATGGCGCCCCGAACCGTCCTCCTGCTGCTCTCGGCGGCCCTGGCCCTGACCGAGACCTGGG
CCGGCTCCCACTCCATGAGGTATTTCTACACCTCCGTGTCCCGGCCCGGCCGCGGGGAGCCCCGCTTCAT
CTCAGTGGGCTACGTGGACGACACGCAGTTCGTGAGGTTCGACAGCGACGCCGCGAGTCCGAGAGAGGAG
CCGCGGGCGCCGTGGATAGAGCAGGAGGGGCCGGAATATTGGGACCGGAACACACAGATCTGCAAGACCA
ACACACAGACTTACCGAGAGAACCTGCGGATCGCGCTCCGCTACTACAACCAGAGCGAGGCCGGGTCTCA
CACCCTCCAGAGGATGTACGGCTGCGACGTGGGGCCGGACGGGCGCCTCCTCCGCGGGCATAACCAGTTC
GCCTACGACGGCAAGGATTACATCGCCCTGAACGAGGACCTGAGCTCCTGGACCGCGGCGGACACCGCGG
CTCAGATCACCCAGCGCAAGTGGGAGGCGGCCCGTGTGGCGGAGCAGCTGAGAACCTACCTGGAGGGCAC
GTGCGTGGAGTGGCTCCGCAGATACCTGGAGAACGGGAAGGAGACGCTGCAGCGCGCGGACCCCCCAAAG
ACACATGTGACCCACCACCCCATCTCTGACCATGAGGCCACCCTGAGGTGCTGGGCCCTGGGCTTCTACC
CTGCGGAGATCACACTGACCTGGCAGCGGGATGGCGAGGACCAAACTCAGGACACCGAGCTTGTGGAGAC
CAGACCAGCAGGAGACAGAACCTTCCAGAAGTGGGCAGCTGTGGTGGTGCCTTCTGGAGAAGAGCAGAGA
TACACATGCCATGTACAGCATGAGGGGCTGCCGAAGCCCCTCACCCTGAGATGGGAGCCATCTTCCCAGT
CCACCGTCCCCATCGTGGGCATTGTTGCTGGCCTGGCTGTCCTAGCAGTTGTGGTCATCGGAGCTGTGGT
CGCTGCTGTGATGTGTAGGAGGAAGAGTTCAGGTGGAAAAGGAGGGAGCTACTCTCAGGCTGCGTCCAGC
GACAGTGCCCAGGGCTCTGATGTGTCTCTCACAGCTTGA
